>Addgene plasmid #233937 | pHRSV_CHARMS-20xTA-3xAla | addgene full sequence | sequence record 468365 | Addgene NGS Result
GCAGGCAGAAGTATGCAAAGCATGCATCTCAATTAGTCAGCAACCATAGTCCCGCCCCTAACTCCGCCCA
TCCCGCCCCTAACTCCGCCCAGTTCCGCCCATTCTCCGCCCCATGGCTGACTAATTTTTTTTATTTATGC
AGAGGCCGAGGCCGCCTCTGCCTCTGAGCTATTCCAGAAGTAGTGAGGAGGCTTTTTTGGAGGCCTAGGC
TACGCGTGCCACCATGACTGCTACCGCCACAGCTACTGCAACTGCCACGGCCACAGCCACGGCCACCGCG
ACTGCAACTGCAACCGCTACTGCTACTGCCACAGCTACCGCAACTGCTACTGCCACAGCGACTGCCGGAG
GATCAGGCGGATCATCCGAAAAGCCTTTACAGGTGGCCAGAGTGGAAAGCAGTGTCCCACAAACAAAGGA
ACTGGGAGGCATCACCACCCTTGATGACCCCCTAGGACAAACGCCGGAACTTTTCGATGCCTTTATCTGC
TACTGCCCCAACGATATCGAGTTTGTGCAGGAGATGATCCGGCAACTAGAACAGACAGACTATCGGCTTA
AGTTGTGTGTGTCCGACCGTGACGTCCTGCCGGGCACCTGTGTCTGGTCCATTGCCAGCGAGCTAATTGA
GAAAAGGTGTCGCCGCATGGTGGTGGTTGTTTCTGACGATTATCTACAGAGCAAGGAATGTGACTTCCAG
ACCAAGTTTGCACTCAGCCTGTCTCCAGGTGTCCAACAGAAGCGACTGATTCCTATTAAATACAAGGCGA
TGAAGAAGGACTTTCCCAGTATCCTGCGGTTCATCACTATATGCGACTATACCAACCCTTGCACCAAGTC
CTGGTTCTGGACCCGCCTTGCCAAGGCTTTGTCCCTGCCCGGAGGTAGTGGCGGGTCCCCTCCTTCTCCC
CAAGCCAACTCCTATGTCAGCTCCACTGGTAGGGCTCACTCCGGAGCCGCACCATGGCAGCCACTCGCTG
CACCATCAGGTGCTTCAGCCCAGGCCGCAGAGCAACTGCAACGGGGACCCAACCAGCCAGTCGCGTCCGA
CGAAAGTCTTGGAGGGCTGAGCGCTGCTCTGCGGTCCTGGCACCTTACACCAAGTTGTCCCCTTGATCCT
GCTCCTCTGCGGGAGGCTGGGTGCCCCCAAGGTGACACAGCAGGGGAATCCTCATGGGGTTCAGGACCTG
GGAGCCGGCCAACCGCTGTTGAAGGCCTGGCTTTGGGCTCCTCTGCATCATCATCATCAGAACCTCCCCA
GATTATCATCAATCCAGCTCGCCAGAAAATGGTTCAGAAATTGGCTTTGTATGAGGATGGTGCCCTGGAT
TCCTTGCAATTGCTGTCATCTTCTTCTCTTCCCGGACTTGGACTTGAACAAGACAGACAAGGTCCAGAGG
CGTCCGACGAGTTCCAGAGCGGAGGTTCCGGGGGTACTGGGGGTAGTGGAGGAAGTGTGAGCAAGGGCGA
GGAGCTGTTCACCGGGGTGGTGCCCATCCTGGTCGAGCTGGACGGCGACGTAAACGGCCACAAGTTCAGC
GTGTCCGGCGAGGGCGAGGGCGATGCCACCTACGGCAAGCTGACCCTGAAGTTCATCTGCACCACCGGCA
AGCTGCCCGTGCCCTGGCCCACCCTCGTGACCACCCTGACCTACGGCGTGCAGTGCTTCAGCCGCTACCC
CGACCACATGAAGCAGCACGACTTCTTCAAGTCCGCCATGCCCGAAGGCTACGTCCAGGAGCGCACCATC
TTCTTCAAGGACGACGGCAACTACAAGACCCGCGCCGAGGTGAAGTTCGAGGGCGACACCCTGGTGAACC
GCATCGAGCTGAAGGGCATCGACTTCAAGGAGGACGGCAACATCCTGGGGCACAAGCTGGAGTACAACTA
CAACAGCCACAACGTCTATATCATGGCCGACAAGCAGAAGAACGGCATCAAGGTGAACTTCAAGATCCGC
CACAACATCGAGGACGGCAGCGTGCAGCTCGCCGACCACTACCAGCAGAACACCCCCATCGGCGACGGCC
CCGTGCTGCTGCCCGACAACCACTACCTGAGCACCCAGTCCAAGCTGAGCAAAGACCCCAACGAGAAGCG
CGATCACATGGTCCTGCTGGAGTTCGTGACCGCCGCCGGGATCACTCTCGGCATGGACGAGCTGTACAAG
TAAAGCGGCCGCGACTCTAGAGTCGACCTGCAGGCATGCAAGCTTGATATCAAGCTTATCGATAATCAAC
CTCTGGATTACAAAATTTGTGAAAGATTGACTGGTATTCTTAACTATGTTGCTCCTTTTACGCTATGTGG
ATACGCTGCTTTAATGCCTTTGTATCATGCTATTGCTTCCCGTATGGCTTTCATTTTCTCCTCCTTGTAT
AAATCCTGGTTGCTGTCTCTTTATGAGGAGTTGTGGCCCGTTGTCAGGCAACGTGGCGTGGTGTGCACTG
TGTTTGCTGACGCAACCCCCACTGGTTGGGGCATTGCCACCACCTGTCAGCTCCTTTCCGGGACTTTCGC
TTTCCCCCTCCCTATTGCCACGGCGGAACTCATCGCCGCCTGCCTTGCCCGCTGCTGGACAGGGGCTCGG
CTGTTGGGCACTGACAATTCCGTGGTGTTGTCGGGGAAATCATCGTCCTTTCCTTGGCTGCTCGCCTGTG
TTGCCACCTGGATTCTGCGCGGGACGTCCTTCTGCTACGTCCCTTCGGCCCTCAATCCAGCGGACCTTCC
TTCCCGCGGCCTGCTGCCGGCTCTGCGGCCTCTTCCGCGTCTTCGCCTTCGCCCTCAGACGAGTCGGATC
TCCCTTTGGGCCGCCTCCCCGCATCGATACCGTCGACCTCGAGGGAATTAATTCGAGCTCGGTACCTTTA
AGACCAATGACTTACAAGGCAGCTGTAGATCTTAGCCACTTTTTAAAAGAAAAGGGGGGACTGGAAGGGC
TAATTCACTCCCAACGAAGACAAGATCTGCTTTTTGCTTGTACTGGGTCTCTCTGGTTAGACCAGATCTG
AGCCTGGGAGCTCTCTGGCTAACTAGGGAACCCACTGCTTAAGCCTCAATAAAGCTTGCCTTGAGTGCTT
CAAGTAGTGTGTGCCCGTCTGTTGTGTGACTCTGGTAACTAGAGATCCCTCAGACCCTTTTAGTCAGTGT
GGAAAATCTCTAGCAGCATCTAGAATTAATTCCGTGTATTCTATAGTGTCACCTAAATCGTATGTGTATG
ATACATAAGGTTATGTATTAATTGTAGCCGCGTTCTAACGACAATATGTACAAGCCTAATTGTGTAGCAT
CTGGCTTACTGAAGCAGACCCTATCATCTCTCTCGTAAACTGCCGTCAGAGTCGGTTTGGTTGGACGAAC
CTTCTGAGTTTCTGGTAACGCCGTCCCGCACCCGGAAATGGTCAGCGAACCAATCAGCAGGGTCATCGCT
AGCCAGATCCTCTACGCCGGACGCATCGTGGCCGGCATCACCGGCGCCACAGGTGCGGTTGCTGGCGCCT
ATATCGCCGACATCACCGATGGGGAAGATCGGGCTCGCCACTTCGGGCTCATGAGCGCTTGTTTCGGCGT
GGGTATGGTGGCAGGCCCCGTGGCCGGGGGACTGTTGGGCGCCATCTCCTTGCATGCACCATTCCTTGCG
GCGGCGGTGCTCAACGGCCTCAACCTACTACTGGGCTGCTTCCTAATGCAGGAGTCGCATAAGGGAGAGC
GTCGAATGGTGCACTCTCAGTACAATCTGCTCTGATGCCGCATAGTTAAGCCAGCCCCGACACCCGCCAA
CACCCGCTGACGCGCCCTGACGGGCTTGTCTGCTCCCGGCATCCGCTTACAGACAAGCTGTGACCGTCTC
CGGGAGCTGCATGTGTCAGAGGTTTTCACCGTCATCACCGAAACGCGCGAGACGAAAGGGCCTCGTGATA
CGCCTATTTTTATAGGTTAATGTCATGATAATAATGGTTTCTTAGACGTCAGGTGGCACTTTTCGGGGAA
ATGTGCGCGGAACCCCTATTTGTTTATTTTTCTAAATACATTCAAATATGTATCCGCTCATGAGACAATA
ACCCTGATAAATGCTTCAATAATATTGAAAAAGGAAGAGTATGAGTATTCAACATTTCCGTGTCGCCCTT
ATTCCCTTTTTTGCGGCATTTTGCCTTCCTGTTTTTGCTCACCCAGAAACGCTGGTGAAAGTAAAAGATG
CTGAAGATCAGTTGGGTGCACGAGTGGGTTACATCGAACTGGATCTCAACAGCGGTAAGATCCTTGAGAG
TTTTCGCCCCGAAGAACGTTTTCCAATGATGAGCACTTTTAAAGTTCTGCTATGTGGCGCGGTATTATCC
CGTATTGACGCCGGGCAAGAGCAACTCGGTCGCCGCATACACTATTCTCAGAATGACTTGGTTGAGTACT
CACCAGTCACAGAAAAGCATCTTACGGATGGCATGACAGTAAGAGAATTATGCAGTGCTGCCATAACCAT
GAGTGATAACACTGCGGCCAACTTACTTCTGACAACGATCGGAGGACCGAAGGAGCTAACCGCTTTTTTG
CACAACATGGGGGATCATGTAACTCGCCTTGATCGTTGGGAACCGGAGCTGAATGAAGCCATACCAAACG
ACGAGCGTGACACCACGATGCCTGTAGCAATGGCAACAACGTTGCGCAAACTATTAACTGGCGAACTACT
TACTCTAGCTTCCCGGCAACAATTAATAGACTGGATGGAGGCGGATAAAGTTGCAGGACCACTTCTGCGC
TCGGCCCTTCCGGCTGGCTGGTTTATTGCTGATAAATCTGGAGCCGGTGAGCGTGGGTCTCGCGGTATCA
TTGCAGCACTGGGGCCAGATGGTAAGCCCTCCCGTATCGTAGTTATCTACACGACGGGGAGTCAGGCAAC
TATGGATGAACGAAATAGACAGATCGCTGAGATAGGTGCCTCACTGATTAAGCATTGGTAACTGTCAGAC
CAAGTTTACTCATATATACTTTAGATTGATTTAAAACTTCATTTTTAATTTAAAAGGATCTAGGTGAAGA
TCCTTTTTGATAATCTCATGACCAAAATCCCTTAACGTGAGTTTTCGTTCCACTGAGCGTCAGACCCCGT
AGAAAAGATCAAAGGATCTTCTTGAGATCCTTTTTTTCTGCGCGTAATCTGCTGCTTGCAAACAAAAAAA
CCACCGCTACCAGCGGTGGTTTGTTTGCCGGATCAAGAGCTACCAACTCTTTTTCCGAAGGTAACTGGCT
TCAGCAGAGCGCAGATACCAAATACTGTTCTTCTAGTGTAGCCGTAGTTAGGCCACCACTTCAAGAACTC
TGTAGCACCGCCTACATACCTCGCTCTGCTAATCCTGTTACCAGTGGCTGCTGCCAGTGGCGATAAGTCG
TGTCTTACCGGGTTGGACTCAAGACGATAGTTACCGGATAAGGCGCAGCGGTCGGGCTGAACGGGGGGTT
CGTGCACACAGCCCAGCTTGGAGCGAACGACCTACACCGAACTGAGATACCTACAGCGTGAGCTATGAGA
AAGCGCCACGCTTCCCGAAGGGAGAAAGGCGGACAGGTATCCGGTAAGCGGCAGGGTCGGAACAGGAGAG
CGCACGAGGGAGCTTCCAGGGGGAAACGCCTGGTATCTTTATAGTCCTGTCGGGTTTCGCCACCTCTGAC
TTGAGCGTCGATTTTTGTGATGCTCGTCAGGGGGGCGGAGCCTATGGAAAAACGCCAGCAACGCGGCCTT
TTTACGGTTCCTGGCCTTTTGCTGGCCTTTTGCTCACATGTTCTTTCCTGCGTTATCCCCTGATTCTGTG
GATAACCGTATTACCGCCTTTGAGTGAGCTGATACCGCTCGCCGCAGCCGAACGACCGAGCGCAGCGAGT
CAGTGAGCGAGGAAGCGGAAGAGCGCCCAATACGCAAACCGCCTCTCCCCGCGCGTTGGCCGATTCATTA
ATGCAGCTGTGGAATGTGTGTCAGTTAGGGTGTGGAAAGTCCCCAGGCTCCCCAGCAGGCAGAAGTATGC
AAAGCATGCATCTCAATTAGTCAGCAACCAGGTGTGGAAAGTCCCCAGGCTCCCCAGCAGGCAGAAGTAT
GCAAAGCATGCATCTCAATTAGTCAGCAACCATAGTCCCGCCCCTAACTCCGCCCATCCCGCCCCTAACT
CCGCCCAGTTCCGCCCATTCTCCGCCCCATGGCTGACTAATTTTTTTTATTTATGCAGAGGCCGAGGCCG
CCTCGGCCTCTGAGCTATTCCAGAAGTAGTGAGGAGGCTTTTTTGGAGGCCTAGGCTTTTGCAAAAAGCT
TGGACACAAGACAGGCTTGCGAGATATGTTTGAGAATACCACTTTATCCCGCGTCAGGGAGAGGCAGTGC
GTAAAAAGACGCGGACTCATGTGAAATACTGGTTTTTAGTGCGCCAGATCTCTATAATCTCGCGCAACCT
ATTTTCCCCTCGAACACTTTTTAAGCCGTAGATAAACAGGCTGGGACACTTCACATGAGCGAAAAATACA
TCGTCACCTGGGACATGTTGCAGATCCATGCACGTAAACTCGCAAGCCGACTGATGCCTTCTGAACAATG
GAAAGGCATTATTGCCGTAAGCCGTGGCGGTCTGTACCGGGTGCGTTACTGGCGCGTGAACTGGGTATTC
GTCATGTCGATACCGTTTGTATTTCCAGCTACGATCACGACAACCAGCGCGAGCTTAAAGTGCTGAAACG
CGCAGAAGGCGATGGCGAAGGCTTCATCGTTATTGATGACCTGGTGGATACCGGTGGTACTGCGGTTGCG
ATTCGTGAAATGTATCCAAAAGCGCACTTTGTCACCATCTTCGCAAAACCGGCTGGTCGTCCGCTGGTTG
ATGACTATGTTGTTGATATCCCGCAAGATACCTGGATTGAACAGCCGTGGGATATGGGCGTCGTATTCGT
CCCGCCAATCTCCGGTCGCTAATCTTTTCAACGCCTGGCACTGCCGGGCGTTGTTCTTTTTAACTTCAGG
CGGGTTACAATAGTTTCCAGTAAGTATTCTGGAGGCTGCATCCATGACACAGGCAAACCTGAGCGAAACC
CTGTTCAAACCCCGCTTTAAACATCCTGAAACCTCGACGCTAGTCCGCCGCTTTAATCACGGCGCACAAC
CGCCTGTGCAGTCGGCCCTTGATGGTAAAACCATCCCTCACTGGTATCGCATGATTAACCGTCTGATGTG
GATCTGGCGCGGCATTGACCCACGCGAAATCCTCGACGTCCAGGCACGTATTGTGATGAGCGATGCCGAA
CGTACCGACGATGATTTATACGATACGGTGATTGGCTACCGTGGCGGCAACTGGATTTATGAGTGGGCCC
CGGATCTTTGTGAAGGAACCTTACTTCTGTGGTGTGACATAATTGGACAAACTACCTACAGAGATTTAAA
GCTCTAAGGTAAATATAAAATTTTTAAGTGTATAATGTGTTAAACTACTGATTCTAATTGTTTGTGTATT
TTAGATTCCAACCTATGGAACTGATGAATGGGAGCAGTGGTGGAATGCCTTTAATGAGGAAAACCTGTTT
TGCTCAGAAGAAATGCCATCTAGTGATGATGAGGCTACTGCTGACTCTCAACATTCTACTCCTCCAAAAA
AGAAGAGAAAGGTAGAAGACCCCAAGGACTTTCCTTCAGAATTGCTAAGTTTTTTGAGTCATGCTGTGTT
TAGTAATAGAACTCTTGCTTGCTTTGCTATTTACACCACAAAGGAAAAAGCTGCACTGCTATACAAGAAA
ATTATGGAAAAATATTCTGTAACCTTTATAAGTAGGCATAACAGTTATAATCATAACATACTGTTTTTTC
TTACTCCACACAGGCATAGAGTGTCTGCTATTAATAACTATGCTCAAAAATTGTGTACCTTTAGCTTTTT
AATTTGTAAAGGGGTTAATAAGGAATATTTGATGTATAGTGCCTTGACTAGAGATCATAATCAGCCATAC
CACATTTGTAGAGGTTTTACTTGCTTTAAAAAACCTCCCACACCTCCCCCTGAACCTGAAACATAAAATG
AATGCAATTGTTGTTGTTAACTTGTTTATTGCAGCTTATAATGGTTACAAATAAAGCAATAGCATCACAA
ATTTCACAAATAAAGCATTTTTTTCACTGCATTCTAGTTGTGGTTTGTCCAAACTCATCAATGTATCTTA
TCATGTCTGGATCAACTGGATAACTCAAGCTAACCAAAATCATCCCAAACTTCCCACCCCATACCCTATT
ACCACTGCCAATTACCTGTGGTTTCATTTACTCTAAACCTGTGATTCCTCTGAATTATTTTCATTTTAAA
GAAATTGTATTTGTTAAATATGTACTACAAACTTAGTAGTTGGAAGGGCTAATTCACTCCCAAAGAAGAC
AAGATATCCTTGATCTGTGGATCTACCACACACAAGGCTACTTCCCTGATTAGCAGAACTACACACCAGG
GCCAGGGGTCAGATATCCACTGACCTTTGGATGGTGCTACAAGCTAGTACCAGTTGAGCCAGATAAGGTA
GAAGAGGCCAATAAAGGAGAGAACACCAGCTTGTTACACCCTGTGAGCCTGCATGGGATGGATGACCCGG
AGAGAGAAGTGTTAGAGTGGAGGTTTGACAGCCGCCTAGCATTTCATCACGTGGCCCGAGAGCTGCATCC
GGAGTACTTCAAGAACTGCTGATATCGAGCTTGCTACAAGGGACTTTCCGCTGGGGACTTTCCAGGGAGG
CGTGGCCTGGGCGGGACTGGGGAGTGGCGAGCCCTCAGATCCTGCATATAAGCAGCTGCTTTTTGCCTGT
ACTGGGTCTCTCTGGTTAGACCAGATCTGAGCCTGGGAGCTCTCTGGCTAACTAGGGAACCCACTGCTTA
AGCCTCAATAAAGCTTGCCTTGAGTGCTTCAAGTAGTGTGTGCCCGTCTGTTGTGTGACTCTGGTAACTA
GAGATCCCTCAGACCCTTTTAGTCAGTGTGGAAAATCTCTAGCAGTGGCGCCCGAACAGGGACTTGAAAG
CGAAAGGGAAACCAGAGGAGCTCTCTCGACGCAGGACTCGGCTTGCTGAAGCGCGCACGGCAAGAGGCGA
GGGGCGGCGACTGGTGAGTACGCCAAAAATTTTGACTAGCGGAGGCTAGAAGGAGAGAGATGGGTGCGAG
AGCGTCAGTATTAAGCGGGGGAGAATTAGATCGCGATGGGAAAAAATTCGGTTAAGGCCAGGGGGAAAGA
AAAAATATAAATTAAAACATATAGTATGGGCAAGCAGGGAGCTAGAACGATTCGCAGTTAATCCTGGCCT
GTTAGAAACATCAGAAGGCTGTAGACAAATACTGGGACAGCTACAACCATCCCTTCAGACAGGATCAGAA
GAACTTAGATCATTATATAATACAGTAGCAACCCTCTATTGTGTGCATCAAAGGATAGAGATAAAAGACA
CCAAGGAAGCTTTAGACAAGATAGAGGAAGAGCAAAACAAAAGTAAGACCACCGCACAGCAAGCGGCCGG
CCGCTGATCTTCAGACCTGGAGGAGGAGATATGAGGGACAATTGGAGAAGTGAATTATATAAATATAAAG
TAGTAAAAATTGAACCATTAGGAGTAGCACCCACCAAGGCAAAGAGAAGAGTGGTGCAGAGAGAAAAAAG
AGCAGTGGGAATAGGAGCTTTGTTCCTTGGGTTCTTGGGAGCAGCAGGAAGCACTATGGGCGCAGCGTCA
ATGACGCTGACGGTACAGGCCAGACAATTATTGTCTGGTATAGTGCAGCAGCAGAACAATTTGCTGAGGG
CTATTGAGGCGCAACAGCATCTGTTGCAACTCACAGTCTGGGGCATCAAGCAGCTCCAGGCAAGAATCCT
GGCTGTGGAAAGATACCTAAAGGATCAACAGCTCCTGGGGATTTGGGGTTGCTCTGGAAAACTCATTTGC
ACCACTGCTGTGCCTTGGAATGCTAGTTGGAGTAATAAATCTCTGGAACAGATTTGGAATCACACGACCT
GGATGGAGTGGGACAGAGAAATTAACAATTACACAAGCTTAATACACTCCTTAATTGAAGAATCGCAAAA
CCAGCAAGAAAAGAATGAACAAGAATTATTGGAATTAGATAAATGGGCAAGTTTGTGGAATTGGTTTAAC
ATAACAAATTGGCTGTGGTATATAAAATTATTCATAATGATAGTAGGAGGCTTGGTAGGTTTAAGAATAG
TTTTTGCTGTACTTTCTATAGTGAATAGAGTTAGGCAGGGATATTCACCATTATCGTTTCAGACCCACCT
CCCAACCCCGAGGGGACCCGACAGGCCCGAAGGAATAGAAGAAGAAGGTGGAGAGAGAGACAGAGACAGA
TCCATTCGATTAGTGAACGGATCTCGACGGTATCGCCAAATGGCAGTATTCATCCACAATTTTAAAAGAA
AAGGGGGGATTGGGGGGTACAGTGCAGGGGAAAGAATAGTAGACATAATAGCAACAGACATACAAACTAA
AGAATTACAAAAACAAATTACAAAAATTCAAAATTTTCGGGTTTATTACAGGGACAGCAGAGATCCAGTT
TGGATCGATAAGCTTGATATCGAATTCAG
Features (pLannotate 1.2.2; 35 found; start..end, strand, type, name):
      1..211     +  promoter       SV40 promoter: SV40 early promoter
    365..880     +  CDS            Myd88 (fragment): MYD88_MOUSE - Experimental evidence at protein level: Swiss-Prot protein existence level 1. [Isoform 2]: Defective in its ability to induce IRAK phosphorylation and NF-kappa-B activation and can function as a negative regulator of activation by IL-1 or lipopolysaccharide (LPS). From Mus musculus (Mouse).
    878..1420    +  CDS            IRAK1 (fragment): IRAK1_HUMAN - Also known as IRAK. Experimental evidence at protein level: Swiss-Prot protein existence level 1. Serine/threonine-protein kinase that plays a critical role in initiating innate immune response against foreign pathogens. Involved in Toll-like receptor (TLR) and IL-1R signaling pathways. Is rapidly recruited by MYD88 to the receptor-signaling complex upon TLR activation. Association with MYD88 leads to IRAK1 phosphorylation by IRAK4 and subsequent autophosphorylation and kinase activation. Phosphorylates E3 ubiquitin ligases Pellino proteins (PELI1, PELI2 and PELI3) to promote pel
   1457..2173    +  CDS            mEGFP: enhanced GFP with monomerizing A206K mutation (Zacharias et al., 2002) mammalian codon-optimized
   2185..2215    +  misc_feature   MCS (fragment): pUC18/19 multiple cloning site
   2216..2234    +  misc_feature   MCS (fragment): pBluescript multiple cloning site
   2234..2822    +  misc_feature   WPRE: woodchuck hepatitis virus posttranscriptional regulatory element
   2823..2845    +  misc_feature   MCS (fragment): pBluescript multiple cloning site
   2862..2930    +  CDS            nef (fragment): NEF_HV1Z2 - Experimental evidence at protein level: Swiss-Prot protein existence level 1. Extracellular Nef protein targets CD4(+) T-lymphocytes for apoptosis by interacting with CXCR4 surface receptors. From Human immunodeficiency virus type 1 group M subtype D (isolate Z2/CDC-Z34) (HIV-1).
   2932..3165    +  LTR            3' LTR (ΔU3): self-inactivating 3' long terminal repeat (LTR) from HIV-1
   3190..3208    -  promoter       SP6 promoter: promoter for bacteriophage SP6 RNA polymerase
   3436..3715    +  CDS            TcR (fragment): tetracycline efflux protein; tet; confers resistance to tetracycline
   3716..3764    -  misc_feature   bom (fragment): basis of mobility region from pBR322
   3866..3901    -  CDS            rop (fragment): Rop protein, which maintains plasmids at low copy number; rop
   3996..4100    +  promoter       AmpR promoter: bla
   4101..4961    +  CDS            AmpR: β-lactamase; bla; confers resistance to ampicillin, carbenicillin, and related antibiotics
   5132..5720    +  rep_origin     ori: high-copy-number ColE1/pMB1/pBR322/pUC origin of replication
   5903..5959    +  CDS            lacI (fragment): lac repressor; lacI; The lac repressor binds to the lac operator to inhibit transcription in E. coli. This inhibition can be relieved by adding lactose or isopropyl-β-D-thiogalactopyranoside (IPTG).
   5966..6295    +  promoter       SV40 promoter: SV40 enhancer and early promoter
   6495..6614    +  CDS            gpt (fragment): XGPT_ECOLI - Also known as gpp, gxu. Experimental evidence at protein level: Swiss-Prot protein existence level 1. Purine salvage pathway enzyme that catalyzes the transfer of the ribosyl-5-phosphate group from 5-phospho-alpha-D-ribose 1- diphosphate (PRPP) to the N9 position of the 6-oxopurines guanine and xanthine to form the corresponding ribonucleotides GMP (guanosine 5'- monophosphate) and XMP (xanthosine 5'-monophosphate), with the release of PPi. To a lesser extent, also acts on hypoxanthine (PubMed:9100006, PubMed:3886014). Does not ribophosphorylate adenine (PubMed:3886014). From Esch
   6614..6949    +  CDS            gpt (fragment): XGPT_ECOLI - Also known as gpp, gxu. Experimental evidence at protein level: Swiss-Prot protein existence level 1. Purine salvage pathway enzyme that catalyzes the transfer of the ribosyl-5-phosphate group from 5-phospho-alpha-D-ribose 1- diphosphate (PRPP) to the N9 position of the 6-oxopurines guanine and xanthine to form the corresponding ribonucleotides GMP (guanosine 5'- monophosphate) and XMP (xanthosine 5'-monophosphate), with the release of PPi. To a lesser extent, also acts on hypoxanthine (PubMed:9100006, PubMed:3886014). Does not ribophosphorylate adenine (PubMed:3886014). From Esch
   7044..7349    +  CDS            frsA (fragment): FRSA_ECOLI - Also known as yafA. Experimental evidence at protein level: Swiss-Prot protein existence level 1. Catalyzes the hydrolysis of esters (PubMed:15808744). Displays esterase activity toward pNP-butyrate (PubMed:15808744). May stimulate mixed-acid fermentation by acting as a fermentation/respiration switch that down-regulates respiration and up- regulates fermentation rates (PubMed:15169777). From Escherichia coli (strain K12).
   7353..7427    +  CDS            small t antigen (fragment): SV40 (simian virus 40) small t antigen
   7429..7494    +  intron         small t intron: SV40 (simian virus 40) small t antigen intron
   7624..7644    +  CDS            SV40 NLS: nuclear localization signal of SV40 (simian virus 40) large T antigen
   7963..8046    +  CDS            large T antigen (fragment): large T antigen from SV40 (simian virus 40)
   8069..8203    +  polyA_signal   SV40 poly(A) signal: SV40 polyadenylation signal
   8370..8699    +  CDS            nef (fragment): NEF_HV1BR - Experimental evidence at protein level: Swiss-Prot protein existence level 1. Extracellular Nef protein targets CD4(+) T-lymphocytes for apoptosis by interacting with CXCR4 surface receptors (PubMed:14990729). From Human immunodeficiency virus type 1 group M subtype B (isolate BRU/LAI) (HIV-1).
   8747..9004    +  LTR            5' LTR (truncated): truncated 5' long terminal repeat (LTR) from HIV-1
   9051..9176    +  misc_feature   HIV-1 Ψ: packaging signal of human immunodeficiency virus type 1
   9160..9498    +  CDS            HIV-1 gag (fragment): gag protein from human immunodeficiency virus 1; gag
   9673..9906    +  misc_feature   RRE: The Rev response element (RRE) of HIV-1 allows for Rev-dependent mRNA export from the nucleus to the cytoplasm.
  10283..10383   +  CDS            Rev (fragment): human immunodeficiency virus 1 (HIV-1) Rev protein; rev; enhances nuclear export of unspliced and incompletely spliced viral mRNAs
  10420..10537   +  misc_feature   cPPT/CTS: central polypurine tract and central termination sequence of HIV-1
  10574..10597   -  misc_feature   MCS (fragment): pBluescript multiple cloning site
