[The description below was written by a language model from this plasmid's Addgene catalogue record and pLannotate feature annotations shown in this document.]
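Description:
pHRSV_CHARMS-20xTA-3xAla is a lentiviral transfer plasmid built on the pHR-dSV40 backbone for mammalian expression of a synthetic signalling protein. It is maintained in E. coli through a high-copy ColE1/pUC-type origin and an ampicillin resistance gene (β-lactamase). The viral portion carries a truncated HIV-1 5' LTR, the Ψ packaging signal with an adjoining gag fragment, the Rev response element and the cPPT/CTS. Downstream of the expression cassette are a WPRE and a self-inactivating ΔU3 3' LTR. Together these elements allow the genomic RNA to be packaged when helper functions are supplied in trans and integrated into target cells without regenerating an active viral promoter. The backbone outside the LTRs also holds legacy sequences, including a second SV40 enhancer/promoter followed by E. coli gpt fragments and SV40 small t intron and poly(A) sequences, plus fragments of TcR, rop and bom.

The payload is driven by an internal SV40 early promoter (annotated without the enhancer region) and encodes a CHARMS (Chimeric Higher-Order Assemblies for Receptor Mediated Signaling) variant fused at its C terminus to monomeric EGFP. The annotation detects a mouse MyD88 fragment followed directly by sequence matching part of human IRAK1, then mEGFP. According to the record, this variant is CHARMS-20xTA with alanine substitutions in the TRAF6 binding motif. The insert name in the catalogue ("20xTA-20xA") differs slightly from the plasmid name ("3xAla"), and the record does not resolve this. The insert was gene-synthesised and introduced by Gibson assembly between MluI and NotI sites. The alanine-substituted motif suggests use as a comparison construct for the parent variant in studies reconstructing death-fold signalosome function, with the mEGFP tag allowing the protein to be visualised.
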