Addgene plasmid #233937: pHRSV_CHARMS-20xTA-3xAla
Purpose: Mammalian expression of Chimeric Higher-Order Assemblies for Receptor Mediated Signaling (CHARMS) variant: CHARMS-20xTA with alanine mutation in the TRAF6 binding motif
Depositing lab: Marcus Taylor. Depositing organization: Max Planck Institute for Infection Biology. Publication: Bottom-up reconstruction of functional death fold signalosomes reveals a requirement for polymer stability and avidity. Lichtenstein MA, Cao F, Lobnow F, Dirvanskyte P, Weyhenmeyer D, Kulesza A, Ziska E, Halfmann R, Taylor MJ. Science. 2025 Apr 25;388(6745):415-422. doi: 10.1126/science.adq3234. Epub 2025 Apr 24. PubMed 40273247.
Backbone
  Vector backbone: pHR-dSV40
  Vector type: Mammalian Expression, Lentiviral
Growth in bacteria
  Bacterial resistance: Ampicillin, 100 μg/mL
  Growth temperature: 37°C
  Growth strain: NEB Stable
  Copy number: High Copy
Gene/Insert
  Gene/Insert name: CHARMS-20xTA-20xA
  Species: Synthetic
  Promoter: SV40
  Tag / fusion protein: mEGFP (C terminal on insert)
  Cloning method: Gene Synthesis
Terms and licenses: Academic/Nonprofit Terms; Industry Terms: Not Available to Industry
Depositor comments: Created by Gibson assembly using MluI (5') and NotI (3') sites. Please visit https://doi.org/10.1101/2024.05.08.593169 for bioRxiv preprint.
How to cite: pHRSV_CHARMS-20xTA-3xAla was a gift from Marcus Taylor (Addgene plasmid # 233937 ; http://n2t.net/addgene:233937 ; RRID:Addgene_233937)
