>Addgene plasmid #233937 | pHRSV_CHARMS-20xTA-3xAla | depositor partial sequence | sequence record 460104 | CHARMS-20xTA-3xAla inserts
ATGACTGCTACCGCCACAGCTACTGCAACTGCCACGGCCACAGCCACGGCCACCGCGACTGCAACTGCAA
CCGCTACTGCTACTGCCACAGCTACCGCAACTGCTACTGCCACAGCGACTGCCGGAGGATCAGGCGGATC
ATCCGAAAAGCCTTTACAGGTGGCCAGAGTGGAAAGCAGTGTCCCACAAACAAAGGAACTGGGAGGCATC
ACCACCCTTGATGACCCCCTAGGACAAACGCCGGAACTTTTCGATGCCTTTATCTGCTACTGCCCCAACG
ATATCGAGTTTGTGCAGGAGATGATCCGGCAACTAGAACAGACAGACTATCGGCTTAAGTTGTGTGTGTC
CGACCGTGACGTCCTGCCGGGCACCTGTGTCTGGTCCATTGCCAGCGAGCTAATTGAGAAAAGGTGTCGC
CGCATGGTGGTGGTTGTTTCTGACGATTATCTACAGAGCAAGGAATGTGACTTCCAGACCAAGTTTGCAC
TCAGCCTGTCTCCAGGTGTCCAACAGAAGCGACTGATTCCTATTAAATACAAGGCGATGAAGAAGGACTT
TCCCAGTATCCTGCGGTTCATCACTATATGCGACTATACCAACCCTTGCACCAAGTCCTGGTTCTGGACC
CGCCTTGCCAAGGCTTTGTCCCTGCCCGGAGGTAGTGGCGGGTCCCCTCCTTCTCCCCAAGCCAACTCCT
ATGTCAGCTCCACTGGTAGGGCTCACTCCGGAGCCGCACCATGGCAGCCACTCGCTGCACCATCAGGTGC
TTCAGCCCAGGCCGCAGAGCAACTGCAACGGGGACCCAACCAGCCAGTCGCGTCCGACGAAAGTCTTGGA
GGGCTGAGCGCTGCTCTGCGGTCCTGGCACCTTACACCAAGTTGTCCCCTTGATCCTGCTCCTCTGCGGG
AGGCTGGGTGCCCCCAAGGTGACACAGCAGGGGAATCCTCATGGGGTTCAGGACCTGGGAGCCGGCCAAC
CGCTGTTGAAGGCCTGGCTTTGGGCTCCTCTGCATCATCATCATCAGAACCTCCCCAGATTATCATCAAT
CCAGCTCGCCAGAAAATGGTTCAGAAATTGGCTTTGTATGAGGATGGTGCCCTGGATTCCTTGCAATTGC
TGTCATCTTCTTCTCTTCCCGGACTTGGACTTGAACAAGACAGACAAGGTCCAGAGGCGTCCGACGAGTT
CCAGAGCGGAGGTTCCGGGGGTACTGGGGGTAGTGGAGGAAGTGTGAGCAAGGGCGAGGAGCTGTTCACC
GGGGTGGTGCCCATCCTGGTCGAGCTGGACGGCGACGTAAACGGCCACAAGTTCAGCGTGTCCGGCGAGG
GCGAGGGCGATGCCACCTACGGCAAGCTGACCCTGAAGTTCATCTGCACCACCGGCAAGCTGCCCGTGCC
CTGGCCCACCCTCGTGACCACCCTGACCTACGGCGTGCAGTGCTTCAGCCGCTACCCCGACCACATGAAG
CAGCACGACTTCTTCAAGTCCGCCATGCCCGAAGGCTACGTCCAGGAGCGCACCATCTTCTTCAAGGACG
ACGGCAACTACAAGACCCGCGCCGAGGTGAAGTTCGAGGGCGACACCCTGGTGAACCGCATCGAGCTGAA
GGGCATCGACTTCAAGGAGGACGGCAACATCCTGGGGCACAAGCTGGAGTACAACTACAACAGCCACAAC
GTCTATATCATGGCCGACAAGCAGAAGAACGGCATCAAGGTGAACTTCAAGATCCGCCACAACATCGAGG
ACGGCAGCGTGCAGCTCGCCGACCACTACCAGCAGAACACCCCCATCGGCGACGGCCCCGTGCTGCTGCC
CGACAACCACTACCTGAGCACCCAGTCCAAGCTGAGCAAAGACCCCAACGAGAAGCGCGATCACATGGTC
CTGCTGGAGTTCGTGACCGCCGCCGGGATCACTCTCGGCATGGACGAGCTGTACAAGTAA
